>Addgene plasmid #98747 | pAAV-FLEX-EGFPL10a | addgene full sequence | sequence record 323553 | Addgene NGS Result
CCTGCAGGCAGCTGCGCGCTCGCTCGCTCACTGAGGCCGCCCGGGCGTCGGGCGACCTTTGGTCGCCCGG
CCTCAGTGAGCGAGCGAGCGCGCAGAGAGGGAGTGGCCAACTCCATCACTAGGGGTTCCTGCGGCCGCAC
GCGTAAGCTTTGCAAAGATGGATAAAGTTTTAAACAGAGAGGAATCTTTGCAGCTAATGGACCTTCTAGG
TCTTGAAAGGAGTGGGAATTGGCTCCGGTGCCCGTCAGTGGGCAGAGCGCACATCGCCCACAGTCCCCGA
GAAGTTGGGGGGAGGGGTCGGCAATTGAACCGGTGCCTAGAGAAGGTGGCGCGGGGTAAACTGGGAAAGT
GATGTCGTGTACTGGCTCCGCCTTTTTCCCGAGGGTGGGGGAGAACCGTATATAAGTGCAGTAGTCGCCG
TGAACGTTCTTTTTCGCAACGGGTTTGCCGCCAGAACACAGGTAAGTGCCGTGTGTGGTTCCCGCGGGCC
TGGCCTCTTTACGGGTTATGGCCCTTGCGTGCCTTGAATTACTTCCACCTGGCTGCAGTACGTGATTCTT
GATCCCGAGCTTCGGGTTGGAAGTGGGTGGGAGAGTTCGAGGCCTTGCGCTTAAGGAGCCCCTTCGCCTC
GTGCTTGAGTTGAGGCCTGGCCTGGGCGCTGGGGCCGCCGCGTGCGAATCTGGTGGCACCTTCGCGCCTG
TCTCGCTGCTTTCGATAAGTCTCTAGCCATTTAAAATTTTTGATGACCTGCTGCGACGCTTTTTTTCTGG
CAAGATAGTCTTGTAAATGCGGGCCAAGATCTGCACACTGGTATTTCGGTTTTTGGGGCCGCGGGCGGCG
ACGGGGCCCGTGCGTCCCAGCGCACATGTTCGGCGAGGCGGGGCCTGCGAGCGCGGCCACCGAGAATCGG
ACGGGGGTAGTCTCAAGCTGGCCGGCCTGCTCTGGTGCCTGGCCTCGCGCCGCCGTGTATCGCCCCGCCC
TGGGCGGCAAGGCTGGCCCGGTCGGCACCAGTTGCGTGAGCGGAAAGATGGCCGCTTCCCGGCCCTGCTG
CAGGGAGCTCAAAATGGAGGACGCGGCGCTCGGGAGAGCGGGCGGGTGAGTCACCCACACAAAGGAAAAG
GGCCTTTCCGTCCTCAGCCGTCGCTTCATGTGACTCCACGGAGTACCGGGCGCCGTCCAGGCACCTCGAT
TAGTTCTCGAGCTTTTGGAGTACGTCGTCTTTAGGTTGGGGGGAGGGGTTTTATGCGATGGAGTTTCCCC
ACACTGAGTGGGTGGAGACTGAAGTTAGGCCAGCTTGGCACTTGATGTAATTCTCCTTGGAATTTGCCCT
TTTTGAGTTTGGATCTTGGTTCATTCTCAAGCCTCAGACAGTGGTTCAAAGTTTTTTTCTTCCATTTCAG
GTGTCGTGAGGTACCGGATCCTCTAGAGTCGACTCCGGAATAACTTCGTATAGGATACTTTATACGAAGT
TATGCAGAATGGTAGCTGGATTGTAGCTGCTATTAGCAATATGAAACCTCTTAATAACTTCGTATAGCAT
ACATTATACGAAGTTATGGCGCGCCCTA
[648 nt withheld, positions 1569-2216]
GAATTCGAAGCTTGAGCTCGAGATCTGAGTCCGGCCGGACTTGTACAGCTCGTCCATGCCGAGAGTGATC
CCGGCGGCGGTCACGAACTCCAGCAGGACCATGTGATCGCGCTTCTCGTTGGGGTCTTTGCTCAGGGCGG
ACTGGGTGCTCAGGTAGTGGTTGTCGGGCAGCAGCACGGGGCCGTCGCCGATGGGGGTGTTCTGCTGGTA
GTGGTCGGCGAGCTGCACGCTGCCGTCCTCGATGTTGTGGCGGATCTTGAAGTTCACCTTGATGCCGTTC
TTCTGCTTGTCGGCCATGATATAGACGTTGTGGCTGTTGTAGTTGTACTCCAGCTTGTGCCCCAGGATGT
TGCCGTCCTCCTTGAAGTCGATGCCCTTCAGCTCGATGCGGTTCACCAGGGTGTCGCCCTCGAACTTCAC
CTCGGCGCGGGTCTTGTAGTTGCCGTCGTCCTTGAAGAAGATGGTGCGCTCCTGGACGTAGCCTTCGGGC
ATGGCGGACTTGAAGAAGTCGTGCTGCTTCATGTGGTCGGGGTAGCGGCTGAAGCACTGCACGCCGTAGG
TCAGGGTGGTCACGAGGGTGGGCCAGGGCACGGGCAGCTTGCCGGTGGTGCAGATGAACTTCAGGGTCAG
CTTGCCGTAGGTGGCATCGCCCTCGCCCTCGCCGGACACGCTGAACTTGTGGCCGTTTACGTCGCCGTCC
AGCTCGACCAGGATGGGCACCACCCCGGTGAACAGCTCCTCGCCCTTGCTCACCATGGTGGCTAGCATAA
CTTCGTATAAAGTATCCTATACGAAGTTATTTGCCTTAACCCAGAAATTATCACTGTTATTCTTTAGAAT
GGTGCAAAGAATAACTTCGTATAATGTATGCTATACGAAGTTATGAATTCGATATCAAGCTTATCGATAA
TCAACCTCTGGATTACAAAATTTGTGAAAGATTGACTGGTATTCTTAACTATGTTGCTCCTTTTACGCTA
TGTGGATACGCTGCTTTAATGCCTTTGTATCATGCTATTGCTTCCCGTATGGCTTTCATTTTCTCCTCCT
TGTATAAATCCTGGTTGCTGTCTCTTTATGAGGAGTTGTGGCCCGTTGTCAGGCAACGTGGCGTGGTGTG
CACTGTGTTTGCTGACGCAACCCCCACTGGTTGGGGCATTGCCACCACCTGTCAGCTCCTTTCCGGGACT
TTCGCTTTCCCCCTCCCTATTGCCACGGCGGAACTCATCGCCGCCTGCCTTGCCCGCTGCTGGACAGGGG
CTCGGCTGTTGGGCACTGACAATTCCGTGGTGTTGTCGGGGAAATCATCGTCCTTTCCTTGGCTGCTCGC
CTATGTTGCCACCTGGATTCTGCGCGGGACGTCCTTCTGCTACGTCCCTTCGGCCCTCAATCCAGCGGAC
CTTCCTTCCCGCGGCCTGCTGCCGGCTCTGCGGCCTCTTCCGCGTCTTCGCCTTCGCCCTCAGACGAGTC
GGATCTCCCTTTGGGCCGCCTCCCCGCATCGATACCGAGCGCTGCTCGAGAGATCTACGGGTGGCATCCC
TGTGACCCCTCCCCAGTGCCTCTCCTGGCCCTGGAAGTTGCCACTCCAGTGCCCACCAGCCTTGTCCTAA
TAAAATTAAGTTGCATCATTTTGTCTGACTAGGTGTCCTTCTATAATATTATGGGGTGGAGGGGGGTGGT
ATGGAGCAAGGGGCAAGTTGGGAAGACAACCTGTAGGGCCTGCGGGGTCTATTGGGAACCAAGCTGGAGT
GCAGTGGCACAATCTTGGCTCACTGCAATCTCCGCCTCCTGGGTTCAAGCGATTCTCCTGCCTCAGCCTC
CCGAGTTGTTGGGATTCCAGGCATGCATGACCAGGCTCAGCTAATTTTTGTTTTTTTGGTAGAGACGGGG
TTTCACCATATTGGCCAGGCTGGTCTCCAACTCCTAATCTCAGGTGATCTACCCACCTTGGCCTCCCAAA
TTGCTGGGATTACAGGCGTGAACCACTGCTCCCTTCCCTGTCCTTCTGATTTTGTAGGTAACCACGTGCG
GACCGAGCGGCCGCAGGAACCCCTAGTGATGGAGTTGGCCACTCCCTCTCTGCGCGCTCGCTCGCTCACT
GAGGCCGGGCGACCAAAGGTCGCCCGACGCCCGGGCTTTGCCCGGGCGGCCTCAGTGAGCGAGCGAGCGC
GCAGCTGCCTGCAGGGGCGCCTGATGCGGTATTTTCTCCTTACGCATCTGTGCGGTATTTCACACCGCAT
A
[95 nt withheld, positions 4458-4552]
T
[46 nt withheld, positions 4554-4599]
C
[141 nt withheld, positions 4601-4741]
CCTTTGACGTTGGAGTCCACGTTCTTT
[37 nt withheld, positions 4769-4805]
ACTCTATCTCGGGCTATTCTTTTGATTTATAAGGGATTTTGCCGATTTCGGTCTATTGGTTAAAAAATGA
GCTGATTTAACAAAAATTTAACGCGAATTTTAACAAAATATTAACGTTTACAATTTTATGGTGCACTCTC
AGTACAATCTGCTCTGATGCCGCATAGTTAAGCCAGCCCCGACACCCGCCAACACCCGCTGACGCGCCCT
GACGGGCTTGTCTGCTCCCGGCATCCGCTTACAGACAAGCTGTGACCGTCTCCGGGAGCTGCATGTGTCA
GAGGTTTTCACCGTCATCACCGAAACGCGCGAGACGAAAGGGCCTCGTGATACGCCTATTTTTATAGGTT
AATGTCATGATAATAATGGTTTCTTAGACGTCAGGTGGCACTTTTCGGGGAAATGTGCGCGGAACCCCTA
TTTGTTTATTTTTCTAAATACATTCAAATATGTATCCGCTCATGAGACAATAACCCTGATAAATGCTTCA
ATAATATTGAAAAAGGAAGAGTATGAGTATTCAACATTTCCGTGTCGCCCTTATTCCCTTTTTTGCGGCA
TTTTGCCTTCCTGTTTTTGCTCACCCAGAAACGCTGGTGAAAGTAAAAGATGCTGAAGATCAGTTGGGTG
CACGAGTGGGTTACATCGAACTGGATCTCAACAGCGGTAAGATCCTTGAGAGTTTTCGCCCCGAAGAACG
TTTTCCAATGATGAGCACTTTTAAAGTTCTGCTATGTGGCGCGGTATTATCCCGTATTGACGCCGGGCAA
GAGCAACTCGGTCGCCGCATACACTATTCTCAGAATGACTTGGTTGAGTACTCACCAGTCACAGAAAAGC
ATCTTACGGATGGCATGACAGTAAGAGAATTATGCAGTGCTGCCATAACCATGAGTGATAACACTGCGGC
CAACTTACTTCTGACAACGATCGGAGGACCGAAGGAGCTAACCGCTTTTTTGCACAACATGGGGGATCAT
GTAACTCGCCTTGATCGTTGGGAACCGGAGCTGAATGAAGCCATACCAAACGACGAGCGTGACACCACGA
TGCCTGTAGCAATGGCAACAACGTTGCGCAAACTATTAACTGGCGAACTACTTACTCTAGCTTCCCGGCA
ACAATTAATAGACTGGATGGAGGCGGATAAAGTTGCAGGACCACTTCTGCGCTCGGCCCTTCCGGCTGGC
TGGTTTATTGCTGATAAATCTGGAGCCGGTGAGCGTGGGTCTCGCGGTATCATTGCAGCACTGGGGCCAG
ATGGTAAGCCCTCCCGTATCGTAGTTATCTACACGACGGGGAGTCAGGCAACTATGGATGAACGAAATAG
ACAGATCGCTGAGATAGGTGCCTCACTGATTAAGCATTGGTAACTGTCAGACCAAGTTTACTCATATATA
CTTTAGATTGATTTAAAACTTCATTTTTAATTTAAAAGGATCTAGGTGAAGATCCTTTTTGATAATCTCA
TGACCAAAATCCCTTAACGTGAGTTTTCGTTCCACTGAGCGTCAGACCCCGTAGAAAAGATCAAAGGATC
TTCTTGAGATCCTTTTTTTCTGCGCGTAATCTGCTGCTTGCAAACAAAAAAACCACCGCTACCAGCGGTG
GTTTGTTTGCCGGATCAAGAGCTACCAACTCTTTTTCCGAAGGTAACTGGCTTCAGCAGAGCGCAGATAC
CAAATACTGTTCTTCTAGTGTAGCCGTAGTTAGGCCACCACTTCAAGAACTCTGTAGCACCGCCTACATA
CCTCGCTCTGCTAATCCTGTTACCAGTGGCTGCTGCCAGTGGCGATAAGTCGTGTCTTACCGGGTTGGAC
TCAAGACGATAGTTACCGGATAAGGCGCAGCGGTCGGGCTGAACGGGGGGTTCGTGCACACAGCCCAGCT
TGGAGCGAACGACCTACACCGAACTGAGATACCTACAGCGTGAGCTATGAGAAAGCGCCACGCTTCCCGA
AGGGAGAAAGGCGGACAGGTATCCGGTAAGCGGCAGGGTCGGAACAGGAGAGCGCACGAGGGAGCTTCCA
GGGGGAAACGCCTGGTATCTTTATAGTCCTGTCGGGTTTCGCCACCTCTGACTTGAGCGTCGATTTTTGT
GATGCTCGTCAGGGGGGCGGAGCCTATGGAAAAACGCCAGCAACGCGGCCTTTTTACGGTTCCTGGCCTT
TTGCTGGCCTTTTGCTCACATGT
Features (pLannotate 1.2.2; 25 found; start..end, strand, type, name):
     12..39      +  repeat_region  AAV2 ITR (fragment): inverted terminal repeat of adeno-associated virus serotype 2 inverted
     68..95      +  repeat_region  AAV2 ITR (fragment): inverted terminal repeat of adeno-associated virus serotype 2 inverted
    158..224     +  CDS            small t antigen (fragment): SV40 (simian virus 40) small t antigen
    231..1409    +  promoter       EF-1α promoter: strong constitutive promoter for human elongation factor EF-1α
   1416..1433    +  misc_feature   MCS (fragment): pUC18/19 multiple cloning site
   1440..1473    +  protein_bind   lox2272: Cre-mediated recombination occurs in the 8-bp core sequence (GGATACTT). lox2272 sites are compatible with each other, but incompatible with loxP or loxN sites (Lee and Saito, 1988). Cre recombinase
   1474..1523    -  intron         β-globin intron (fragment): internally truncated intron from human β-globin
   1524..1557    +  protein_bind   loxP: Cre-mediated recombination occurs in the 8-bp core sequence (GCATACAT). Cre recombinase
   1569..2216    -  CDS            RPL10A (sequence withheld): RL10A_HUMAN - Also known as NEDD6. Experimental evidence at protein level: Swiss-Prot protein existence level 1. Component of the large ribosomal subunit. From Homo sapiens (Human).
   2212..2250    -  misc_feature   MCS (fragment) (sequence partly withheld): multiple cloning site
   2256..2972    -  CDS            EGFP: EGFP is a basic (constitutively fluorescent) green fluorescent protein published in 1996, derived from Aequorea victoria. It is reported to be a rapidly-maturing weak dimer with moderate acid sensitivity.
   2983..3016    -  protein_bind   lox2272: Cre-mediated recombination occurs in the 8-bp core sequence (GGATACTT). lox2272 sites are compatible with each other, but incompatible with loxP or loxN sites (Lee and Saito, 1988). Cre recombinase
   3017..3066    -  intron         β-globin intron (fragment): internally truncated intron from human β-globin
   3067..3100    -  protein_bind   loxP: Cre-mediated recombination occurs in the 8-bp core sequence (GCATACAT). Cre recombinase
   3101..3125    +  misc_feature   MCS (fragment): pBluescript multiple cloning site
   3125..3713    +  misc_feature   WPRE: woodchuck hepatitis virus posttranscriptional regulatory element
   3745..4221    +  polyA_signal   hGH poly(A) signal: human growth hormone polyadenylation signal
   4261..4401    +  repeat_region  AAV2 ITR: inverted terminal repeat of adeno-associated virus serotype 2 inverted
   4406..4457    -  misc_feature   bom (fragment): basis of mobility region from pBR322
   4476..4931    +  rep_origin     f1 ori (sequence partly withheld): f1 bacteriophage origin of replication; arrow indicates direction of (+) strand synthesis
   4932..4981    -  misc_feature   bom (fragment): basis of mobility region from pBR322
   5083..5118    -  CDS            rop (fragment): Rop protein, which maintains plasmids at low copy number; rop
   5213..5317    +  promoter       AmpR promoter: bla
   5318..6178    +  CDS            AmpR: β-lactamase; bla; confers resistance to ampicillin, carbenicillin, and related antibiotics
   6349..6937    +  rep_origin     ori: high-copy-number ColE1/pMB1/pBR322/pUC origin of replication
