[The description below was written by a language model from this plasmid's Addgene catalogue record and pLannotate feature annotations shown in this document.]
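Description:
pAAV-FLEX-EGFPL10a is an adeno-associated virus transfer plasmid for Cre-dependent expression in mammalian cells, built on a double-floxed (DIO/FLEX) EF1a AAV backbone from which the original opsin-mCherry payload was replaced. It is about 7 kb and is propagated in bacteria as a high-copy plasmid through a ColE1/pUC-type origin with ampicillin selection (AmpR under its own bla promoter). An f1 origin is also present. The expression cassette is flanked by AAV2 inverted terminal repeats, which allow it to be packaged into recombinant AAV particles. In the annotated sequence the right ITR is detected in full, while the left one appears only as short fragments, a common result when sequencing these structured repeats.

The payload is EGFPL10a, a fusion of EGFP to the N terminus of the large-subunit ribosomal protein L10a. The catalogue lists the L10a portion as mouse, although the automated annotation matched it to the highly conserved human RPL10A entry. The fusion coding sequence sits in reverse orientation relative to the EF-1α promoter, between pairs of oppositely oriented lox2272 and loxP sites. Without Cre the antisense cassette yields no protein. With Cre, recombination at the incompatible lox pairs inverts the cassette and then locks it in the sense orientation, permitting strong EF1a-driven transcription. A WPRE downstream enhances transcript stability and expression, and a human growth hormone polyadenylation signal terminates the message. The construct is used for viral translating ribosome affinity purification (TRAP), in which GFP-tagged ribosomes from Cre-defined cell types are captured to profile their translated mRNAs.
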