Addgene plasmid #98747: pAAV-FLEX-EGFPL10a
Purpose: Cre-dependently expresses the fusion protein EGFPL10a
Depositing lab: Nathaniel Heintz & Alexander Nectow & Eric Schmidt. Depositing organization: Rockefeller University. Publication: Rapid Molecular Profiling of Defined Cell Types Using Viral TRAP. Nectow AR, Moya MV, Ekstrand MI, Mousa A, McGuire KL, Sferrazza CE, Field BC, Rabinowitz GS, Sawicka K, Liang Y, Friedman JM, Heintz N, Schmidt EF. Cell Rep. 2017 Apr 18;19(3):655-667. doi: 10.1016/j.celrep.2017.03.048. PubMed 28423326.
Backbone
  Vector backbone: pAAV-EF1a-double floxed-hChR2(H134R)-mCherry-WPRE-HGHpA
  Backbone manufacturer: Karl Deisseroth
  Backbone size w/o insert (bp): 5601
  Total vector size (bp): 7008
  Modifications to backbone: N/A
  Vector type: Mammalian Expression, AAV, Cre/Lox
Growth in bacteria
  Bacterial resistance: Ampicillin, 100 μg/mL
  Growth temperature: 37°C
  Growth strain: NEB Stable
  Copy number: High Copy
Gene/Insert
  Gene/Insert name: EGFPL10a (alt name: GFPL10)
  Species: M. musculus (mouse); A. victoria (jellyfish)
  Insert size (bp): 1407
  Promoter: EF1a
  Tag / fusion protein: GFP (N terminal on insert)
  Cloning method: Restriction Enzyme; 5′ cloning site Asci (not destroyed); 3′ cloning site NheI (not destroyed)
  Sequencing primers: 5′ EF1a-Fwd; 3′ WPRE-Rev
Resource information
  A portion of this plasmid was derived from a plasmid made by: Eric Schmidt, Nathaniel Heintz
Terms and licenses: Academic/Nonprofit Terms; Industry Terms: Not Available to Industry
How to cite: pAAV-FLEX-EGFPL10a was a gift from Nathaniel Heintz & Alexander Nectow & Eric Schmidt (Addgene plasmid # 98747 ; http://n2t.net/addgene:98747 ; RRID:Addgene_98747) For viral preps, please replace (Addgene plasmid # 98747) in the above sentence with: (Addgene viral prep # 98747-AAV5) or (Addgene viral prep # 98747-AAVrg)
